Addgene plasmid #195413: pMN-009
Purpose: AAVS1 Integratable mCherry Reporter for synZiFTR ZF1
Depositing lab: Ahmad Khalil. Publication: Multidimensional control of therapeutic human cell function with synthetic gene circuits. Li HS, Israni DV, Gagnon KA, Gan KA, Raymond MH, Sander JD, Roybal KT, Joung JK, Wong WW, Khalil AS. Science. 2022 Dec 16;378(6625):1227-1234. doi: 10.1126/science.ade0156. Epub 2022 Dec 15. PubMed 36520914.
Backbone
  Vector backbone: AAVS1 donor
  Vector type: Mammalian Expression
Growth in bacteria
  Bacterial resistance: Ampicillin, 100 μg/mL
  Growth temperature: 37°C
  Growth strain: NEB Stable
  Copy number: Unknown
Gene/Insert
  Gene/Insert name: 4X ZF1 BS - minCMV - mCherry - RbGpA - bGHpA - pGK - PuroR - P2A - BFP - SV40pA
  Species: Synthetic
  Cloning method: Gibson Cloning
Terms and licenses: Academic/Nonprofit Terms; Industry Terms: Not Available to Industry
How to cite: pMN-009 was a gift from Ahmad Khalil (Addgene plasmid # 195413 ; http://n2t.net/addgene:195413 ; RRID:Addgene_195413)
