[The description below was written by a language model from this plasmid's Addgene catalogue record and pLannotate feature annotations shown in this document.]
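Description:
pMN-009 is an 8,152 nt mammalian donor plasmid designed to place a synthetic transcription-factor reporter into the human AAVS1 safe-harbour locus. It is built on an AAVS1 donor backbone and is maintained in E. coli through a high-copy ColE1/pUC-type origin and an ampicillin resistance gene (β-lactamase) driven by its own promoter. The backbone also carries lac promoter/operator remnants, an SV40 origin and an additional SV40 poly(A) signal outside the integrating region. The payload is flanked by left and right homology arms derived from intron 1 of PPP1R12C. These arms allow homology-directed insertion at AAVS1, normally after a targeted nuclease cut, although the record does not specify a nuclease.

The synthetic insert holds two units in the same orientation. In the reporter unit, four copies of the ZF1 binding site sit upstream of a minimal CMV promoter driving mCherry, and transcription ends at a rabbit β-globin poly(A) signal followed by a bGH poly(A) signal. The binding sites are listed in the catalogue entry but were not annotated in the feature table. Because the minimal promoter should have little activity of its own, red fluorescence is expected to report recruitment of a synZiFTR, a synthetic zinc-finger transcription regulator, that carries the ZF1 DNA-binding domain. The second unit is a constitutive selection and tracking cassette. A mouse PGK promoter expresses puromycin N-acetyltransferase linked through a P2A self-cleaving peptide to TagBFP, ending in an SV40 poly(A) signal, so integrated cells can be enriched with puromycin and identified by blue fluorescence. The construct is intended for making stable human reporter lines to measure ZF1-based synZiFTR activity in synthetic gene circuits.
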