Features (pLannotate 1.2.2; 25 found; start..end, strand, type, name):
      4..23      +  enhancer       CMV enhancer (fragment): human cytomegalovirus immediate early enhancer
    127..656     -  misc_feature   HA-R: right homology arm from the adeno-associated virus integration site (AAVS1) within intron 1 of the human PPP1R12C gene
   1060..1096    +  promoter       minimal CMV promoter (fragment): human cytomegalovirus (CMV) immediate early promoter
   1146..1855    +  CDS            mCherry (fragment): monomeric derivative of DsRed fluorescent protein (Shaner et al., 2004) mammalian codon-optimized
   1865..1936    +  CDS            HBB (fragment): HBB_PONPY - Experimental evidence at transcript level: Swiss-Prot protein existence level 2. Involved in oxygen transport from the lung to the various peripheral tissues. From Pongo pygmaeus (Bornean orangutan).
   2007..2062    +  polyA_signal   β-globin poly(A) signal: rabbit β-globin polyadenylation signal (Gil and Proudfoot, 1987)
   2408..2632    +  polyA_signal   bGH poly(A) signal: bovine growth hormone polyadenylation signal
   2636..2657    +  promoter       SV40 promoter (fragment): SV40 enhancer and early promoter
   2697..3184    +  promoter       PGK promoter: mouse phosphoglycerate kinase 1 promoter
   3208..3804    +  CDS            PuroR (fragment): puromycin N-acetyltransferase; pac from Streptomyces; confers resistance to puromycin
   3871..4572    +  CDS            TagBFP: monomeric blue fluorescent protein mammalian codon-optimized
   4583..4667    +  CDS            large T antigen (fragment): large T antigen from SV40 (simian virus 40)
   4690..4811    +  polyA_signal   SV40 poly(A) signal: SV40 polyadenylation signal
   4952..5453    -  misc_feature   HA-L: left homology arm from the adeno-associated virus integration site (AAVS1) within intron 1 of the human PPP1R12C gene
   5679..5695    -  protein_bind   lac operator: The lac repressor binds to the lac operator to inhibit transcription in E. coli. This inhibition can be relieved by adding lactose or isopropyl-β-D-thiogalactopyranoside (IPTG). lac repressor encoded by lacI
   5703..5733    -  promoter       lac promoter: promoter for the E. coli lac operon
   5748..5769    -  protein_bind   CAP binding site: CAP binding activates transcription in the presence of cAMP. E. coli catabolite activator protein
   5782..5821    -  CDS            lacI (fragment): lac repressor; lacI; The lac repressor binds to the lac operator to inhibit transcription in E. coli. This inhibition can be relieved by adding lactose or isopropyl-β-D-thiogalactopyranoside (IPTG).
   5828..5850    +  promoter       SV40 promoter (fragment): SV40 enhancer and early promoter
   5874..6009    +  rep_origin     SV40 ori: SV40 origin of replication
   6029..6163    +  polyA_signal   SV40 poly(A) signal: SV40 polyadenylation signal
   6165..6219    -  CDS            lacI (fragment): lac repressor; lacI; The lac repressor binds to the lac operator to inhibit transcription in E. coli. This inhibition can be relieved by adding lactose or isopropyl-β-D-thiogalactopyranoside (IPTG).
   6402..6990    -  rep_origin     ori: high-copy-number ColE1/pMB1/pBR322/pUC origin of replication
   7161..8021    -  CDS            AmpR: β-lactamase; bla; confers resistance to ampicillin, carbenicillin, and related antibiotics
   8022..8126    -  promoter       AmpR promoter: bla
>Addgene plasmid #195413 | pMN-009 | addgene full sequence | sequence record 384841 | Addgene NGS Result
GTCGACATTGATTATTGACTAGTGAAGGGGCAGGAGAGCCAGGGGCATGAGATGGTGGACGAGGAAGGGG
GACAGGGAAGCCTGAGCGCCTCTCCTGGGCTTGCCAAGGACTCAAACCCAGAAGCCCAGAGCAGGGCCTT
AGGGAAGCGGGACCCTGCTCTGGGCGGAGGAATATGTCCCAGATAGCACTGGGGACTCTTTAAGGAAAGA
AGGATGGAGAAAGAGAAAGGGAGTAGAGGCGGCCACGACCTGGTGAACACCTAGGACGCACCATTCTCAC
AAAGGGAGTTTTCCACACGGACACCCCCCTCCTCACCACAGCCCTGCCAGGACGGGGCTGGCTACTGGCC
TTATCTCACAGGTAAAACTGACGCACGGAGGAACAATATAAATTGGGGACTAGAAAGGTGAAGAGCCAAA
GTTAGAACTCAGGACCAACTTATTCTGATTTTGTTTTTCCAAACTGCTTCTCCTCTTGGGAAGTGTAAGG
AAGCTGCAGCACCAGGATCAGTGAAACGCACCAGACAGCCGCGTCAGAGCAGCTCAGGTTCTGGGAGAGG
GTAGCGCAGGGTGGCCACTGAGAACCGGGCAGGTCACGCATCCCCCCCTTCCCTCCCACCCCCTGCCAAG
CTCTCCCTCCCAGGATCCTCTCTGGCTCCATCGTAAGCAAACCTTAGAGGTTCTGGCAAGGAGAGAGATG
GCTCCAGGAAATGGGGGTGTGTCACCAGATAAGGAATCTGCCTAACAGGAGGTGGGGGTTAGACCCAATA
TCAGGAGACTAGGAAGGAGGAGGCCTAAGGATGGGGCTTTTCTGTCACCAATCGCCGGCGAATTCGTCGA
CCGGGTTTCGTAACAATCGCATGAGGATTCGCAACGCCTTCGTCGAAGTCGAAGTCGACCTCCCGTCTCA
GTAAAGGTCGTCGAAGTCGAAGTCGACCAATCGGACTGCCTTCGTACGTCGAAGTCGAAGTCGACCGTAT
CAGTCGCCTCGGAACGTCGAAGTCGAAGTCGACCATTCGTAAGAGGCTCACTCTCCCTTACACGGAGTGG
ATAACTAGTTAGGCGTGTACGGTGGGAGGCCTATATAAGCAGAGCTCGTTTAGTGAACCGTCAGATCGCC
TGGAACGCGTACCGGTGTCGCCACCATGGTGAGCAAGGGCGAGGAGGATAACATGGCCATCATCAAGGAG
TTCATGCGCTTCAAGGTGCACATGGAGGGCTCCGTGAACGGCCACGAGTTCGAGATCGAGGGCGAGGGCG
AGGGCCGCCCCTACGAGGGCACCCAGACCGCCAAGCTGAAGGTGACCAAGGGTGGCCCCCTGCCCTTCGC
CTGGGACATCCTGTCCCCTCAGTTCATGTACGGCTCCAAGGCCTACGTGAAGCACCCCGCCGACATCCCC
GACTACTTGAAGCTGTCCTTCCCCGAGGGCTTCAAGTGGGAGCGCGTGATGAACTTCGAGGACGGCGGCG
TGGTGACCGTGACCCAGGACTCCTCCCTGCAGGACGGCGAGTTCATCTACAAGGTGAAGCTGCGCGGCAC
CAACTTCCCCTCCGACGGCCCCGTAATGCAGAAGAAGACCATGGGCTGGCAGGCCTCCTCCGAGCGGATG
TACCCCGAGGACGGCGCCCTGAAGGGCGAGATCAAGCAGAGGCTGAAGCTGAAGGACGGCGGCCACTACG
ACGCTGAGGTCAAGACCACCTACAAGGCCAAGAAGCCCGTGCAGCTGCCCGGCGCCTACAACGTCAACAT
CAAGTTGGACATCACCTCCCACAACGAGGACTACACCATCGTGGAACAGTACGAACGCGCCGAGGGCCGC
CACTCCACCGGCGGCATGGACGAGCTGTACAAGTAAGCGGCCGCACTCCTCAGGTGCAGGCTGCCTATCA
GAAGGTGGTGGCTGGTGTGGCCAATGCCCTGGCTCACAAATACCACTGAGATCTTTTTCCCTCTGCCAAA
AATTATGGGGACATCATGAAGCCCCTTGAGCATCTGACTTCTGGCTAATAAAGGAAATTTATTTTCATTG
CAATAGTGTGTTGGAATTTTTTGTGTCTCTCACTCGGAAGGACATATGGGAGGGCAAATCATTTAAAACA
TCAGAATGAGTATTTGGTTTAGAGTTTGGCAACATATGCCCATATGCTGGCTGCCATGAACAAAGGTTGG
CTATAAAGAGGTCATCAGTATATGAAACAGCCCCCTGCTGTCCATTCCTTATTCCATAGAAAAGCCTTGA
CTTGAGGTTAGATTTTTTTTATATTTTGTTTTGTGTTATTTTTTTCTTTAACATCCCTAAAATTTTCCTT
ACATGTTTTACTAGCCAGATTTTTCCTCCTCTCCTGACTACTCCCAGTCATAGCTGTCCCTCTTCTCTTA
TGAAGATCCCTCGACCTGCAGGGTACCCTGTGCCTTCTAGTTGCCAGCCATCTGTTGTTTGCCCCTCCCC
CGTGCCTTCCTTGACCCTGGAAGGTGCCACTCCCACTGTCCTTTCCTAATAAAATGAGGAAATTGCATCG
CATTGTCTGAGTAGGTGTCATTCTATTCTGGGGGGTGGGGTGGGGCAGGACAGCAAGGGGGAGGATTGGG
AAGACAATAGCAGGCATGCTGGGGATGCGGTGGGCTCTATGGCTTCTGAGGCGGAAAGAACCAGCTGGGG
CTCTAGGGGGTATCCCCACGCGCCCTGTAGCGTACCGGGTAGGGGAGGCGCTTTTCCCAAGGCAGTCTGG
AGCATGCGCTTTAGCAGCCCCGCTGGGCACTTGGCGCTACACAAGTGGCCTCTGGCCTCGCACACATTCC
ACATCCACCGGTAGGCGCCAACCGGCTCCGTTCTTTGGTGGCCCCTTCGCGCCACCTTCTACTCCTCCCC
TAGTCAGGAAGTTCCCCCCCGCCCCGCAGCTCGCGTCGTGCAGGACGTGACAAATGGAAGTAGCACGTCT
CACTAGTCTCGTGCAGATGGACAGCACCGCTGAGCAATGGAAGCGGGTAGGCCTTTGGGGCAGCGGCCAA
TAGCAGCTTTGCTCCTTCGCTTTCTGGGCTCAGAGGCTGGGAAGGGGTGGGTCCGGGGGCGGGCTCAGGG
GCGGGGCGGGCGCCCGAAGGTCCTCCGGAGGCCCGGCATTCTGCACGCTTCAAAAGCGCACGTCTGCCGC
GCTGTTCTCCTCTTCCTCATCTCCGGGCCTTTCGATATCTCGCACAGTGCCGCCACCATGACCGAGTACA
AGCCCACGGTGCGCCTCGCCACCCGCGACGACGTCCCCAGGGCCGTACGCACCCTCGCCGCCGCGTTCGC
CGACTACCCCGCCACGCGCCACACCGTCGATCCGGACCGCCACATCGAGCGGGTCACCGAGCTGCAAGAA
CTCTTCCTCACGCGCGTCGGGCTCGACATCGGCAAGGTGTGGGTCGCGGACGACGGCGCCGCGGTGGCGG
TCTGGACCACGCCGGAGAGCGTCGAAGCGGGGGCGGTGTTCGCCGAGATCGGCCCGCGCATGGCCGAGTT
GAGCGGTTCCCGGCTGGCCGCGCAGCAACAGATGGAAGGCCTCCTGGCGCCGCACCGGCCCAAGGAGCCC
GCGTGGTTCCTGGCCACCGTCGGCGTCTCGCCCGACCACCAGGGCAAGGGTCTGGGCAGCGCCGTCGTGC
TCCCCGGAGTGGAGGCGGCCGAGCGCGCCGGGGTGCCCGCCTTCCTGGAGACCTCCGCGCCCCGCAACCT
CCCCTTCTACGAGCGGCTCGGCTTCACCGTCACCGCCGACGTCGAGGTGCCCGAAGGACCGCGCACCTGG
TGCATGACCCGCAAGCCCGGTGCCGGAAGCGGAGCTACTAACTTCAGCCTGCTGAAGCAGGCTGGAGACG
TGGAGGAGAACCCTGGACCTATGAGCGAGCTGATTAAGGAGAACATGCACATGAAGCTGTACATGGAGGG
CACCGTGGACAACCATCACTTCAAGTGCACATCCGAGGGCGAAGGCAAGCCCTACGAGGGCACCCAGACC
ATGAGAATCAAGGTGGTCGAGGGCGGCCCTCTCCCCTTCGCCTTCGACATCCTGGCTACTAGCTTCCTCT
ACGGCAGCAAGACCTTCATCAACCACACCCAGGGCATCCCCGACTTCTTCAAGCAGTCCTTCCCTGAGGG
CTTCACATGGGAGAGAGTCACCACATACGAAGACGGGGGCGTGCTGACCGCTACCCAGGACACCAGCCTC
CAGGACGGCTGCCTCATCTACAACGTCAAGATCAGAGGGGTGAACTTCACATCCAACGGCCCTGTGATGC
AGAAGAAAACACTCGGCTGGGAGGCCTTCACCGAGACGCTGTACCCCGCTGACGGCGGCCTGGAAGGCAG
AAACGACATGGCCCTGAAGCTCGTGGGCGGGAGCCATCTGATCGCAAACATCAAGACCACATATAGATCC
AAGAAACCCGCTAAGAACCTCAAGATGCCTGGCGTCTACTATGTGGACTACAGACTGGAAAGAATCAAGG
AGGCCAACAACGAGACCTACGTCGAGCAGCACGAGGTGGCAGTGGCCAGATACTGCGACCTCCCTAGCAA
ACTGGGGCACAAGCTTAATTAATCTAGATAACTGATCATAATCAGCCATACCACATTTGTAGAGGTTTTA
CTTGCTTTAAAAAACCTCCCACACCTCCCCCTGAACCTGAAACATAAAATGAATGCAATTGTTGTTGTTA
ACTTGTTTATTGCAGCTTATAATGGTTACAAATAAAGCAATAGCATCACAAATTTCACAAATAAAGCATT
TTTTTCACTGCATTCTAGTTGTGGTTTGTCCAAACTCATCAATGTATCTTAGGCGCGCCCTGTCCCTAGT
GGCCCCACTGTGGGGTGGAGGGGACAGATAAAAGTACCCAGAACCAGAGCCACATTAACCGGCCCTGGGA
ATATAAGGTGGTCCCAGCTCGGGGACACAGGATCCCTGGAGGCAGCAAACATGCTGTCCTGAAGTGGACA
TAGGGGCCCGGGTTGGAGGAAGAAGACTAGCTGAGCTCTCGGACCCCTGGAAGATGCCATGACAGGGGGC
TGGAAGAGCTAGCACAGACTAGAGAGGTAAGGGGGGTAGGGGAGCTGCCCAAATGAAAGGAGTGAGAGGT
GACCCGAATCCACAGGAGAACGGGGTGTCCAGGCAAAGAAAGCAAGAGGATGGAGAGGTGGCTAAAGCCA
GGGAGACGGGGTACTTTGGGGTTGTCCAGAAAAACGGTGATGATGCAGGCCTACAAGAAGGGGAGGCGGG
ACGCAAGGGAGACATCCGTCGGAGAAGGCCATCCTAAGAAACGAGAGATGGCACAGGCCCCAGAAGGAGA
AGGAAAAGGGAACCCAGCGAGTGAAGACGGCATGGGGTTGGGTGAGGGAGGAGAGATGCCCGGAGAGGAC
CCAGACACGGGGAGGATCCGCTCAGAGGACATCACGTGGTGCAGCGCCGAGAAGGAAGTGCTCCGGAAAG
AGCATCCTTGGGCAGCAACACAGCAGAGAGCAAGGGGAAGAGGGAGTGGAGGAAGACGGAACCTGAAGGA
GGCGGCAGGGAAGGATCTGGGCCAGCCGTAGAGGTGACCCAGGCCACAAGCTGCAGACAGAAAGCGGCAC
AGGCCCAGGGGAGAGAATGCCCTCGACCTGCAGCCCAAGCTTGGCGTAATCATGGTCATAGCTGTTTCCT
GTGTGAAATTGTTATCCGCTCACAATTCCACACAACATACGAGCCGGAAGCATAAAGTGTAAAGCCTGGG
GTGCCTAATGAGTGAGCTAACTCACATTAATTGCGTTGCGCTCACTGCCCGCTTTCCAGTCGGGAAACCT
GTCGTGCCAGCGGATCCGCATCTCAATTAGTCAGCAACCATAGTCCCGCCCCTAACTCCGCCCATCCCGC
CCCTAACTCCGCCCAGTTCCGCCCATTCTCCGCCCCATGGCTGACTAATTTTTTTTATTTATGCAGAGGC
CGAGGCCGCCTCGGCCTCTGAGCTATTCCAGAAGTAGTGAGGAGGCTTTTTTGGAGGCCTAGGCTTTTGC
AAAAAGCTAACTTGTTTATTGCAGCTTATAATGGTTACAAATAAAGCAATAGCATCACAAATTTCACAAA
TAAAGCATTTTTTTCACTGCATTCTAGTTGTGGTTTGTCCAAACTCATCAATGTATCTTATCATGTCTGG
ATCCGCTGCATTAATGAATCGGCCAACGCGCGGGGAGAGGCGGTTTGCGTATTGGGCGCTCTTCCGCTTC
CTCGCTCACTGACTCGCTGCGCTCGGTCGTTCGGCTGCGGCGAGCGGTATCAGCTCACTCAAAGGCGGTA
ATACGGTTATCCACAGAATCAGGGGATAACGCAGGAAAGAACATGTGAGCAAAAGGCCAGCAAAAGGCCA
GGAACCGTAAAAAGGCCGCGTTGCTGGCGTTTTTCCATAGGCTCCGCCCCCCTGACGAGCATCACAAAAA
TCGACGCTCAAGTCAGAGGTGGCGAAACCCGACAGGACTATAAAGATACCAGGCGTTTCCCCCTGGAAGC
TCCCTCGTGCGCTCTCCTGTTCCGACCCTGCCGCTTACCGGATACCTGTCCGCCTTTCTCCCTTCGGGAA
GCGTGGCGCTTTCTCATAGCTCACGCTGTAGGTATCTCAGTTCGGTGTAGGTCGTTCGCTCCAAGCTGGG
CTGTGTGCACGAACCCCCCGTTCAGCCCGACCGCTGCGCCTTATCCGGTAACTATCGTCTTGAGTCCAAC
CCGGTAAGACACGACTTATCGCCACTGGCAGCAGCCACTGGTAACAGGATTAGCAGAGCGAGGTATGTAG
GCGGTGCTACAGAGTTCTTGAAGTGGTGGCCTAACTACGGCTACACTAGAAGAACAGTATTTGGTATCTG
CGCTCTGCTGAAGCCAGTTACCTTCGGAAAAAGAGTTGGTAGCTCTTGATCCGGCAAACAAACCACCGCT
GGTAGCGGTGGTTTTTTTGTTTGCAAGCAGCAGATTACGCGCAGAAAAAAAGGATCTCAAGAAGATCCTT
TGATCTTTTCTACGGGGTCTGACGCTCAGTGGAACGAAAACTCACGTTAAGGGATTTTGGTCATGAGATT
ATCAAAAAGGATCTTCACCTAGATCCTTTTAAATTAAAAATGAAGTTTTAAATCAATCTAAAGTATATAT
GAGTAAACTTGGTCTGACAGTTACCAATGCTTAATCAGTGAGGCACCTATCTCAGCGATCTGTCTATTTC
GTTCATCCATAGTTGCCTGACTCCCCGTCGTGTAGATAACTACGATACGGGAGGGCTTACCATCTGGCCC
CAGTGCTGCAATGATACCGCGAGACCCACGCTCACCGGCTCCAGATTTATCAGCAATAAACCAGCCAGCC
GGAAGGGCCGAGCGCAGAAGTGGTCCTGCAACTTTATCCGCCTCCATCCAGTCTATTAATTGTTGCCGGG
AAGCTAGAGTAAGTAGTTCGCCAGTTAATAGTTTGCGCAACGTTGTTGCCATTGCTACAGGCATCGTGGT
GTCACGCTCGTCGTTTGGTATGGCTTCATTCAGCTCCGGTTCCCAACGATCAAGGCGAGTTACATGATCC
CCCATGTTGTGCAAAAAAGCGGTTAGCTCCTTCGGTCCTCCGATCGTTGTCAGAAGTAAGTTGGCCGCAG
TGTTATCACTCATGGTTATGGCAGCACTGCATAATTCTCTTACTGTCATGCCATCCGTAAGATGCTTTTC
TGTGACTGGTGAGTACTCAACCAAGTCATTCTGAGAATAGTGTATGCGGCGACCGAGTTGCTCTTGCCCG
GCGTCAATACGGGATAATACCGCGCCACATAGCAGAACTTTAAAAGTGCTCATCATTGGAAAACGTTCTT
CGGGGCGAAAACTCTCAAGGATCTTACCGCTGTTGAGATCCAGTTCGATGTAACCCACTCGTGCACCCAA
CTGATCTTCAGCATCTTTTACTTTCACCAGCGTTTCTGGGTGAGCAAAAACAGGAAGGCAAAATGCCGCA
AAAAAGGGAATAAGGGCGACACGGAAATGTTGAATACTCATACTCTTCCTTTTTCAATATTATTGAAGCA
TTTATCAGGGTTATTGTCTCATGAGCGGATACATATTTGAATGTATTTAGAAAAATAAACAAATAGGGGT
TCCGCGCACATTTCCCCGAAAAGTGCCACCTG
